Addgene plasmid #79821: pBRN168-DXMT
Purpose: DsREDmonomer-based BiFC vector for plants (Positive control: DXMT)
Depositing lab: Yutaka Kodama & Masamitsu Wada. Depositing organization: Kyushu University. Publication: Simultaneous visualization of two protein complexes in a single plant cell using multicolor fluorescence complementation analysis. Kodama Y, Wada M. Plant Mol Biol. 2009 May;70(1-2):211-7. doi: 10.1007/s11103-009-9467-0. Epub 2009 Feb 14. PubMed 19219406.
Backbone
  Vector backbone: CaMV35S- sGFP(S65T)-NOS vector
  Backbone manufacturer: Chiu W
  Backbone size w/o insert (bp): 4180
  Modifications to backbone: cDNA fragments of CaDXMT1 (Uefuji et al. 2003) were subcloned into the BsrGI site of pBRN168 vectors by the in-fusion method (Clontech).
  Vector type: Plant Expression ; Reporter plasmid
Growth in bacteria
  Bacterial resistance: Ampicillin, 100 μg/mL
  Growth temperature: 37°C
  Growth strain: DH5alpha
  Copy number: Unknown
Gene/Insert
  Gene/Insert name: CaDXMT1 (alt name: DXMT)
  Species: Synthetic
  Insert size (bp): 1155
  Promoter: CaMV 35S promoter
  Tag / fusion protein: RN168/DsREDmonomer (1–168) (N terminal on insert)
  Cloning method: Unknown
  Sequencing primers: 5′ TATATGTACAAGATGGAGCTCCAAGAAGTC; 3′ TATATGTACAAGATGGAGCTCCAAGAAGTC
Terms and licenses: Academic/Nonprofit Terms; Industry Terms: Not Available to Industry
How to cite: pBRN168-DXMT was a gift from Yutaka Kodama & Masamitsu Wada (Addgene plasmid # 79821 ; http://n2t.net/addgene:79821 ; RRID:Addgene_79821)
