[The description below was written by a language model from this plasmid's Addgene catalogue record and pLannotate feature annotations shown in this document.]
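Description:
pBRN168-DXMT is a plant expression plasmid for bimolecular fluorescence complementation (BiFC), built on a CaMV35S-sGFP(S65T)-NOS type vector in which the GFP reporter position is occupied by an N-terminal fragment of monomeric DsRed. It is a small pUC-style plasmid of about 5.1 kb, propagated in E. coli through a high-copy ColE1/pMB1-family origin and selected with ampicillin via the β-lactamase gene. Remnants of lac regulatory elements, lacZα, rop and bom are backbone leftovers. No T-DNA borders or plant selectable marker are annotated, which suggests direct transient delivery into plant cells rather than Agrobacterium-mediated transformation, although the record does not state the delivery route.

The expression cassette consists of the constitutive CaMV 35S promoter followed by the tobacco mosaic virus Ω leader, a translational enhancer. This drives a single fusion reading frame that ends at the nopaline synthase terminator and poly(A) signal. The fusion places RN168, residues 1–168 of DsRed monomer, at the N terminus of CaDXMT1, the Coffea arabica DXMT1 coding sequence of roughly 1.15 kb. The catalogue lists the insert species as synthetic, whereas the annotation matches the coffee protein. The RN168 fragment is non-fluorescent on its own. Red fluorescence is restored only when it is brought close to a complementary C-terminal fluorescent protein fragment carried by an interacting partner.

The plasmid is designated the positive control for this BiFC system, which implies co-expression with a DXMT fusion carrying the complementary fragment to give a reliable signal. The system was developed for multicolour complementation assays that visualise two protein complexes simultaneously in one plant cell. The two sequence records supplied differ slightly in length but show the same feature layout.
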