Features (pLannotate 1.2.2; 18 found; start..end, strand, type, name):
     22..367     +  promoter       CaMV 35S promoter: strong constitutive promoter from cauliflower mosaic virus
    319..365     +  promoter       minimal CaMV 35S promoter: minimal 35S promoter from cauliflower mosaic virus
    387..442     +  misc_feature   TMV Ω: translational enhancer from the tobacco mosaic virus 5'-leader sequence (Gallie et al., 1988)
    444..461     -  misc_feature   MCS (fragment): pUC18/19 multiple cloning site
    462..968     +  CDS            DsRed.M1 (fragment): DsRed.M1 is a basic (constitutively fluorescent) red fluorescent protein published in 2007, derived from Discosoma sp..
    969..2120    +  CDS            DXMT1: DXMT1_COFAR - Also known as CS7 From Coffea arabica (Arabian coffee).
   2141..2393    +  terminator     NOS terminator: nopaline synthase terminator and poly(A) signal
   2394..2410    -  promoter       tet promoter (fragment): E. coli promoter for tetracycline efflux protein gene
   2455..2471    -  protein_bind   lac operator: The lac repressor binds to the lac operator to inhibit transcription in E. coli. This inhibition can be relieved by adding lactose or isopropyl-β-D-thiogalactopyranoside (IPTG). lac repressor encoded by lacI
   2479..2509    -  promoter       lac promoter: promoter for the E. coli lac operon
   2524..2545    -  protein_bind   CAP binding site: CAP binding activates transcription in the presence of cAMP. E. coli catabolite activator protein
   2558..2650    -  CDS            lacI (fragment): lac repressor; lacI; The lac repressor binds to the lac operator to inhibit transcription in E. coli. This inhibition can be relieved by adding lactose or isopropyl-β-D-thiogalactopyranoside (IPTG).
   2833..3421    -  rep_origin     ori: high-copy-number ColE1/pMB1/pBR322/pUC origin of replication
   3592..4452    -  CDS            AmpR: β-lactamase; bla; confers resistance to ampicillin, carbenicillin, and related antibiotics
   4453..4557    -  promoter       AmpR promoter: bla
   4652..4687    +  CDS            rop (fragment): Rop protein, which maintains plasmids at low copy number; rop
   4789..4888    +  misc_feature   bom (fragment): basis of mobility region from pBR322
   4894..5048    -  CDS            lacZα (fragment): LacZα fragment of β-galactosidase; lacZ fragment
>Addgene plasmid #79821 | pBRN168-DXMT | addgene full sequence | sequence record 466912 | Addgene NGS Result
CTCAGAAGACCAGAGGGCTATTGAGACTTTTCAACAAAGGGTAATATCGGGAAACCTCCTCGGATTCCAT
TGCCCAGCTATCTGTCACTTCATCGAAAGGACAGTAGAAAAGGAAGGTGGCTCCTACAAATGCCATCATT
GCGATAAAGGAAAGGCTATCGTTCAAGATGCCTCTACCGACAGTGGTCCCAAAGATGGACCCCCACCCAC
GAGGAACATCGTGGAAAAAGAAGACGTTCCAACCACGTCTTCAAAGCAAGTGGATTGATGTGATATCTCC
ACTGACGTAAGGGATGACGCACAATCCCACTATCCTTCGCAAGACCCTTCCTCTATATAAGGAAGTTCAT
TTCATTTGGAGAGGACAGGCTTCTTGAGATCCTTCAACAATTACCAACAACAACAAACAACAAACAACAT
TACAATTACTATTTACAATTACAGTCGACTCTAGAGGATCCATGGACAACACCGAGGACGTCATCAAGGA
GTTCATGCAGTTCAAGGTGCGCATGGAGGGCTCCGTGAACGGCCACTACTTCGAGATCGAGGGCGAGGGC
GAGGGCAAGCCCTACGAGGGCACCCAGACCGCCAAGCTGCAGGTGACCAAGGGCGGCCCCCTGCCCTTCG
CCTGGGACATCCTGTCCCCCCAGTTCCAGTACGGCTCCAAGGCCTACGTGAAGCACCCCGCCGACATCCC
CGACTACATGAAGCTGTCCTTCCCCGAGGGCTTCACCTGGGAGCGCTCCATGAACTTCGAGGACGGCGGC
GTGGTGGAGGTGCAGCAGGACTCCTCCCTGCAGGACGGCACCTTCATCTACAAGGTGAAGTTCAAGGGCG
TGAACTTCCCCGCCGACGGCCCCGTAATGCAGAAGAAGACTGCCGGCTGGGAGCCCTCCACCGAGAAGCT
GTACCCCCAGGACGGCGTGCTGAAGGGCGAGATCTCCCACGCCCTGAAGCTGAAGGACATGGAGCTCCAA
GAAGTCCTGCATATGAATGGAGGCGAAGGCGATACAAGCTACGCCAAGAACTCATTCTACAATCTGTTTC
TCATCAGGGTGAAACCTATCCTTGAACAATGCATACAAGAATTGTTGCGGGCCAACTTGCCCAACATCAA
CAAGTGCATTAAAGTTGCGGATTTGGGATGCGCTTCTGGACCAAACACACTTTTAACAGTTCGGGACATT
GTACAAAGTATTGACAAAGTTGGCCAGGAAAAGAAGAATGAATTAGAACGTCCCACCATTCAGATTTTTC
TGAATGATCTTTTCCAAAATGATTTCAATTCGGTTTTCAAGTCGCTGCCAAGCTTCTACCGCAAACTTGA
GAAAGAAAATGGACGCAAAATAGGATCATGCCTGATAGGCGCAATGCCTGGCTCTTTCTACGGCAGACTC
TTCCCCGAGGAGTCCATGCATTTTTTACACTCTTGTTACTGTTTGCATTGGTTATCTCAGGTTCCCAGCG
GTTTGGTGACTGAATTGGGGATCAGTGCGAACAAAGGGTGCATTTACTCTTCCAAAGCAAGTCGTCCGCC
CATCCAGAAGGCATATTTGGATCAATTTACGAAAGATTTTACCACATTTCTTAGGATTCATTCGGAAGAG
TTGATTTCACGTGGCCGAATGCTCCTTACTTGGATTTGCAAAGAAGATGAATTCGAGAACCCGAATTCCA
TAGACTTACTTGAGATGTCAATAAACGACTTGGTTATTGAGGGACATCTGGAGGAAGAAAAATTGGACAG
TTTCAATGTTCCAATCTATGCACCTTCAACAGAAGAAGTAAAGTGCATAGTTGAGGAGGAAGGTTCTTTT
GAAATTTTATACCTGGAGACTTTTAAGGTCCCTTATGATGCTGGCTTCTCTATTGATGATGATTACCAAG
GAAGATCCCATTCCCCAGTATCCTGCGATGAACATGCTAGAGCAGCGCATGTGGCATCTGTCGTTAGATC
AATTTTCGAACCCATCGTCGCAAGTCATTTTGGAGAAGCTATCATGCCTGACTTATCCCACAGGATTGCG
AAGAATGCAGCAAAGGTTCTTCGCTCCGGCAAAGGCTTCTATGATAGTCTTATCATTTCTCTCGCCAAAA
AGCCGGAGAAGGCAGACATGTAAGCGGCCGCCCGGCTGCAGATCGTTCAAACATTTGGCAATAAAGTTTC
TTAAGATTGAATCCTGTTGCCGGTCTTGCGATGATTATCATATAATTTCTGTTGAATTACGTTAAGCATG
TAATAATTAACATGTAATGCATGACGTTATTTATGAGATGGGTTTTTATGATTAGAGTCCCGCAATTATA
CATTTAATACGCGATAGAAAACAAAATATAGCGCGCAAACTAGGATAAATTATCGCGCGCGGTGTCATCT
ATGTTACTAGATCCGATGATAAGCTGTCAAACATGAGAATTCGTAATCATGTCATAGCTGTTTCCTGTGT
GAAATTGTTATCCGCTCACAATTCCACACAACATACGAGCCGGAAGCATAAAGTGTAAAGCCTGGGGTGC
CTAATGAGTGAGCTAACTCACATTAATTGCGTTGCGCTCACTGCCCGCTTTCCAGTCGGGAAACCTGTCG
TGCCAGCTGCATTAATGAATCGGCCAACGCGCGGGGAGAGGCGGTTTGCGTATTGGGCGCTCTTCCGCTT
CCTCGCTCACTGACTCGCTGCGCTCGGTCGTTCGGCTGCGGCGAGCGGTATCAGCTCACTCAAAGGCGGT
AATACGGTTATCCACAGAATCAGGGGATAACGCAGGAAAGAACATGTGAGCAAAAGGCCAGCAAAAGGCC
AGGAACCGTAAAAAGGCCGCGTTGCTGGCGTTTTTCCATAGGCTCCGCCCCCCTGACGAGCATCACAAAA
ATCGACGCTCAAGTCAGAGGTGGCGAAACCCGACAGGACTATAAAGATACCAGGCGTTTCCCCCTGGAAG
CTCCCTCGTGCGCTCTCCTGTTCCGACCCTGCCGCTTACCGGATACCTGTCCGCCTTTCTCCCTTCGGGA
AGCGTGGCGCTTTCTCATAGCTCACGCTGTAGGTATCTCAGTTCGGTGTAGGTCGTTCGCTCCAAGCTGG
GCTGTGTGCACGAACCCCCCGTTCAGCCCGACCGCTGCGCCTTATCCGGTAACTATCGTCTTGAGTCCAA
CCCGGTAAGACACGACTTATCGCCACTGGCAGCAGCCACTGGTAACAGGATTAGCAGAGCGAGGTATGTA
GGCGGTGCTACAGAGTTCTTGAAGTGGTGGCCTAACTACGGCTACACTAGAAGAACAGTATTTGGTATCT
GCGCTCTGCTGAAGCCAGTTACCTTCGGAAAAAGAGTTGGTAGCTCTTGATCCGGCAAACAAACCACCGC
TGGTAGCGGTGGTTTTTTTGTTTGCAAGCAGCAGATTACGCGCAGAAAAAAAGGATCTCAAGAAGATCCT
TTGATCTTTTCTACGGGGTCTGACGCTCAGTGGAACGAAAACTCACGTTAAGGGATTTTGGTCATGAGAT
TATCAAAAAGGATCTTCACCTAGATCCTTTTAAATTAAAAATGAAGTTTTAAATCAATCTAAAGTATATA
TGAGTAAACTTGGTCTGACAGTTACCAATGCTTAATCAGTGAGGCACCTATCTCAGCGATCTGTCTATTT
CGTTCATCCATAGTTGCCTGACTCCCCGTCGTGTAGATAACTACGATACGGGAGGGCTTACCATCTGGCC
CCAGTGCTGCAATGATACCGCGAGACCCACGCTCACCGGCTCCAGATTTATCAGCAATAAACCAGCCAGC
CGGAAGGGCCGAGCGCAGAAGTGGTCCTGCAACTTTATCCGCCTCCATCCAGTCTATTAATTGTTGCCGG
GAAGCTAGAGTAAGTAGTTCGCCAGTTAATAGTTTGCGCAACGTTGTTGCCATTGCTACAGGCATCGTGG
TGTCACGCTCGTCGTTTGGTATGGCTTCATTCAGCTCCGGTTCCCAACGATCAAGGCGAGTTACATGATC
CCCCATGTTGTGCAAAAAAGCGGTTAGCTCCTTCGGTCCTCCGATCGTTGTCAGAAGTAAGTTGGCCGCA
GTGTTATCACTCATGGTTATGGCAGCACTGCATAATTCTCTTACTGTCATGCCATCCGTAAGATGCTTTT
CTGTGACTGGTGAGTACTCAACCAAGTCATTCTGAGAATAGTGTATGCGGCGACCGAGTTGCTCTTGCCC
GGCGTCAATACGGGATAATACCGCGCCACATAGCAGAACTTTAAAAGTGCTCATCATTGGAAAACGTTCT
TCGGGGCGAAAACTCTCAAGGATCTTACCGCTGTTGAGATCCAGTTCGATGTAACCCACTCGTGCACCCA
ACTGATCTTCAGCATCTTTTACTTTCACCAGCGTTTCTGGGTGAGCAAAAACAGGAAGGCAAAATGCCGC
AAAAAAGGGAATAAGGGCGACACGGAAATGTTGAATACTCATACTCTTCCTTTTTCAATATTATTGAAGC
ATTTATCAGGGTTATTGTCTCATGAGCGGATACATATTTGAATGTATTTAGAAAAATAAACAAATAGGGG
TTCCGCGCACATTTCCCCGAAAAGTGCCACCTGACGTCTAAGAAACCATTATTATCATGACATTAACCTA
TAAAAATAGGCGTATCACGAGGCCCTTTCGTCTCGCGCGTTTCGGTGATGACGGTGAAAACCTCTGACAC
ATGCAGCTCCCGGAGACGGTCACAGCTTGTCTGTAAGCGGATGCCGGGAGCAGACAAGCCCGTCAGGGCG
CGTCAGCGGGTGTTGGCGGGTGTCGGGGCTGGCTTAACTATGCGGCATCAGAGCAGATTGTACTGAGAGT
GCACCATATGCGGTGTGAAATACCGCACAGATGCGTAAGGAGAAAATACCGCATCAGGCGCCATTCGCCA
TTCAGGCTGCGCAACTGTTGGGAAGGGCGATCGGTGCGGGCCTCTTCGCTATTACGCCAGCTGGCGAAAG
GGGGATGTGCTGCAAGGCGATTAAGTTGGGTAACGCCAGGGTTTTCCCAGTCACGACGTTGTAAAACGAC
GGCCAGTGCCAAGCTTGCATGCCTGCAGGCTCTAGAGGATCCCCC
