Features (pLannotate 1.2.2; 20 found; start..end, strand, type, name):
     21..365     +  promoter       CaMV 35S promoter: strong constitutive promoter from cauliflower mosaic virus
    317..363     +  promoter       minimal CaMV 35S promoter: minimal 35S promoter from cauliflower mosaic virus
    385..440     +  misc_feature   TMV Ω: translational enhancer from the tobacco mosaic virus 5'-leader sequence (Gallie et al., 1988)
    442..459     -  misc_feature   MCS (fragment): pUC18/19 multiple cloning site
    460..966     +  CDS            DsRed.M1 (fragment): DsRed.M1 is a basic (constitutively fluorescent) red fluorescent protein published in 2007, derived from Discosoma sp..
    967..2118    +  CDS            DXMT1: DXMT1_COFAR - Also known as CS7 From Coffea arabica (Arabian coffee).
   2139..2391    +  terminator     NOS terminator: nopaline synthase terminator and poly(A) signal
   2392..2408    -  promoter       tet promoter (fragment): E. coli promoter for tetracycline efflux protein gene
   2447..2468    -  CDS            lacZα (fragment): LacZα fragment of β-galactosidase; lacZ fragment
   2488..2504    -  protein_bind   lac operator: The lac repressor binds to the lac operator to inhibit transcription in E. coli. This inhibition can be relieved by adding lactose or isopropyl-β-D-thiogalactopyranoside (IPTG). lac repressor encoded by lacI
   2512..2542    -  promoter       lac promoter: promoter for the E. coli lac operon
   2557..2578    -  protein_bind   CAP binding site: CAP binding activates transcription in the presence of cAMP. E. coli catabolite activator protein
   2591..2683    -  CDS            lacI (fragment): lac repressor; lacI; The lac repressor binds to the lac operator to inhibit transcription in E. coli. This inhibition can be relieved by adding lactose or isopropyl-β-D-thiogalactopyranoside (IPTG).
   2866..3454    -  rep_origin     ori: high-copy-number ColE1/pMB1/pBR322/pUC origin of replication
   3625..4485    -  CDS            AmpR: β-lactamase; bla; confers resistance to ampicillin, carbenicillin, and related antibiotics
   4486..4590    -  promoter       AmpR promoter: bla
   4685..4720    +  CDS            rop (fragment): Rop protein, which maintains plasmids at low copy number; rop
   4822..4921    +  misc_feature   bom (fragment): basis of mobility region from pBR322
   4927..5081    -  CDS            lacZα (fragment): LacZα fragment of β-galactosidase; lacZ fragment
   5084..5120    -  misc_feature   MCS (fragment): pUC18/19 multiple cloning site
>Addgene plasmid #79821 | pBRN168-DXMT | analyzer sequence | sequence record 167570
CTCAGAAGACCGAGGGCTATTGAGACTTTTCAACAAAGGGTAATATCGGGAAACCTCCTCGGATTCCATT
GCCCAGCTATCTGTCACTTATCGAAAGGACAGTAGAAAAGGAAGGTGGCTCCTACAAATGCCATCATTGC
GATAAAGGAAAGGCTATCGTTCAAGATGCCTCTACCGACAGTGGTCCCAAAGATGGACCCCCACCCACGA
GGAACATCGTGGAAAAAGAAGACGTTCCAACCACGTCTTCAAAGCAAGTGGATTGATGTGATATCTCCAC
TGACGTAAGGGATGACGCACAATCCCACTATCCTTCGCAAGACCCTTCCTCTATATAAGGAAGTTCATTT
CATTTGGAGAGGACAGGCTTCTTGAGATCCTTCAACAATTACCAACAACAACAAACAACAAACAACATTA
CAATTACTATTTACAATTACAGTCGACTCTAGAGGATCCATGGACAACACCGAGGACGTCATCAAGGAGT
TCATGCAGTTCAAGGTGCGCATGGAGGGCTCCGTGAACGGCCACTACTTCGAGATCGAGGGCGAGGGCGA
GGGCAAGCCCTACGAGGGCACCCAGACCGCCAAGCTGCAGGTGACCAAGGGCGGCCCCCTGCCCTTCGCC
TGGGACATCCTGTCCCCCCAGTTCCAGTACGGCTCCAAGGCCTACGTGAAGCACCCCGCCGACATCCCCG
ACTACATGAAGCTGTCCTTCCCCGAGGGCTTCACCTGGGAGCGCTCCATGAACTTCGAGGACGGCGGCGT
GGTGGAGGTGCAGCAGGACTCCTCCCTGCAGGACGGCACCTTCATCTACAAGGTGAAGTTCAAGGGCGTG
AACTTCCCCGCCGACGGCCCCGTAATGCAGAAGAAGACTGCCGGCTGGGAGCCCTCCACCGAGAAGCTGT
ACCCCCAGGACGGCGTGCTGAAGGGCGAGATCTCCCACGCCCTGAAGCTGAAGGACATGGAGCTCCAAGA
AGTCCTGCATATGAATGGAGGCGAAGGCGATACAAGCTACGCCAAGAACTCATTCTACAATCTGTTTCTC
ATCAGGGTGAAACCTATCCTTGAACAATGCATACAAGAATTGTTGCGGGCCAACTTGCCCAACATCAACA
AGTGCATTAAAGTTGCGGATTTGGGATGCGCTTCTGGACCAAACACACTTTTAACAGTTCGGGACATTGT
ACAAAGTATTGACAAAGTTGGCCAGGAAAAGAAGAATGAATTAGAACGTCCCACCATTCAGATTTTTCTG
AATGATCTTTTCCAAAATGATTTCAATTCGGTTTTCAAGTCGCTGCCAAGCTTCTACCGCAAACTTGAGA
AAGAAAATGGACGCAAAATAGGATCATGCCTGATAGGCGCAATGCCTGGCTCTTTCTACGGCAGACTCTT
CCCCGAGGAGTCCATGCATTTTTTACACTCTTGTTACTGTTTGCATTGGTTATCTCAGGTTCCCAGCGGT
TTGGTGACTGAATTGGGGATCAGTGCGAACAAAGGGTGCATTTACTCTTCCAAAGCAAGTCGTCCGCCCA
TCCAGAAGGCATATTTGGATCAATTTACGAAAGATTTTACCACATTTCTTAGGATTCATTCGGAAGAGTT
GATTTCACGTGGCCGAATGCTCCTTACTTGGATTTGCAAAGAAGATGAATTCGAGAACCCGAATTCCATA
GACTTACTTGAGATGTCAATAAACGACTTGGTTATTGAGGGACATCTGGAGGAAGAAAAATTGGACAGTT
TCAATGTTCCAATCTATGCACCTTCAACAGAAGAAGTAAAGTGCATAGTTGAGGAGGAAGGTTCTTTTGA
AATTTTATACCTGGAGACTTTTAAGGTCCCTTATGATGCTGGCTTCTCTATTGATGATGATTACCAAGGA
AGATCCCATTCCCCAGTATCCTGCGATGAACATGCTAGAGCAGCGCATGTGGCATCTGTCGTTAGATCAA
TTTTCGAACCCATCGTCGCAAGTCATTTTGGAGAAGCTATCATGCCTGACTTATCCCACAGGATTGCGAA
GAATGCAGCAAAGGTTCTTCGCTCCGGCAAAGGCTTCTATGATAGTCTTATCATTTCTCTCGCCAAAAAG
CCGGAGAAGGCAGACATGTAAGCGGCCGCCCGGCTGCAGATCGTTCAAACATTTGGCAATAAAGTTTCTT
AAGATTGAATCCTGTTGCCGGTCTTGCGATGATTATCATATAATTTCTGTTGAATTACGTTAAGCATGTA
ATAATTAACATGTAATGCATGACGTTATTTATGAGATGGGTTTTTATGATTAGAGTCCCGCAATTATACA
TTTAATACGCGATAGAAAACAAAATATAGCGCGCAAACTAGGATAAATTATCGCGCGCGGTGTCATCTAT
GTTACTAGATCCGATGATAAGCTGTCAAACATAGAATTCGTAATCATGGTCATAGCTGTTTCCTGTGTGA
ATTCGTAATCATGGTCATAGCTGTTTCCTGTGTGAAATTGTTATCCGCTCACAATTCCACACAACATACG
AGCCGGAAGCATAAAGTGTAAAGCCTGGGGTGCCTAATGAGTGAGCTAACTCACATTAATTGCGTTGCGC
TCACTGCCCGCTTTCCAGTCGGGAAACCTGTCGTGCCAGCTGCATTAATGAATCGGCCAACGCGCGGGGA
GAGGCGGTTTGCGTATTGGGCGCTCTTCCGCTTCCTCGCTCACTGACTCGCTGCGCTCGGTCGTTCGGCT
GCGGCGAGCGGTATCAGCTCACTCAAAGGCGGTAATACGGTTATCCACAGAATCAGGGGATAACGCAGGA
AAGAACATGTGAGCAAAAGGCCAGCAAAAGGCCAGGAACCGTAAAAAGGCCGCGTTGCTGGCGTTTTTCC
ATAGGCTCCGCCCCCCTGACGAGCATCACAAAAATCGACGCTCAAGTCAGAGGTGGCGAAACCCGACAGG
ACTATAAAGATACCAGGCGTTTCCCCCTGGAAGCTCCCTCGTGCGCTCTCCTGTTCCGACCCTGCCGCTT
ACCGGATACCTGTCCGCCTTTCTCCCTTCGGGAAGCGTGGCGCTTTCTCATAGCTCACGCTGTAGGTATC
TCAGTTCGGTGTAGGTCGTTCGCTCCAAGCTGGGCTGTGTGCACGAACCCCCCGTTCAGCCCGACCGCTG
CGCCTTATCCGGTAACTATCGTCTTGAGTCCAACCCGGTAAGACACGACTTATCGCCACTGGCAGCAGCC
ACTGGTAACAGGATTAGCAGAGCGAGGTATGTAGGCGGTGCTACAGAGTTCTTGAAGTGGTGGCCTAACT
ACGGCTACACTAGAAGAACAGTATTTGGTATCTGCGCTCTGCTGAAGCCAGTTACCTTCGGAAAAAGAGT
TGGTAGCTCTTGATCCGGCAAACAAACCACCGCTGGTAGCGGTGGTTTTTTTGTTTGCAAGCAGCAGATT
ACGCGCAGAAAAAAAGGATCTCAAGAAGATCCTTTGATCTTTTCTACGGGGTCTGACGCTCAGTGGAACG
AAAACTCACGTTAAGGGATTTTGGTCATGAGATTATCAAAAAGGATCTTCACCTAGATCCTTTTAAATTA
AAAATGAAGTTTTAAATCAATCTAAAGTATATATGAGTAAACTTGGTCTGACAGTTACCAATGCTTAATC
AGTGAGGCACCTATCTCAGCGATCTGTCTATTTCGTTCATCCATAGTTGCCTGACTCCCCGTCGTGTAGA
TAACTACGATACGGGAGGGCTTACCATCTGGCCCCAGTGCTGCAATGATACCGCGAGACCCACGCTCACC
GGCTCCAGATTTATCAGCAATAAACCAGCCAGCCGGAAGGGCCGAGCGCAGAAGTGGTCCTGCAACTTTA
TCCGCCTCCATCCAGTCTATTAATTGTTGCCGGGAAGCTAGAGTAAGTAGTTCGCCAGTTAATAGTTTGC
GCAACGTTGTTGCCATTGCTACAGGCATCGTGGTGTCACGCTCGTCGTTTGGTATGGCTTCATTCAGCTC
CGGTTCCCAACGATCAAGGCGAGTTACATGATCCCCCATGTTGTGCAAAAAAGCGGTTAGCTCCTTCGGT
CCTCCGATCGTTGTCAGAAGTAAGTTGGCCGCAGTGTTATCACTCATGGTTATGGCAGCACTGCATAATT
CTCTTACTGTCATGCCATCCGTAAGATGCTTTTCTGTGACTGGTGAGTACTCAACCAAGTCATTCTGAGA
ATAGTGTATGCGGCGACCGAGTTGCTCTTGCCCGGCGTCAATACGGGATAATACCGCGCCACATAGCAGA
ACTTTAAAAGTGCTCATCATTGGAAAACGTTCTTCGGGGCGAAAACTCTCAAGGATCTTACCGCTGTTGA
GATCCAGTTCGATGTAACCCACTCGTGCACCCAACTGATCTTCAGCATCTTTTACTTTCACCAGCGTTTC
TGGGTGAGCAAAAACAGGAAGGCAAAATGCCGCAAAAAAGGGAATAAGGGCGACACGGAAATGTTGAATA
CTCATACTCTTCCTTTTTCAATATTATTGAAGCATTTATCAGGGTTATTGTCTCATGAGCGGATACATAT
TTGAATGTATTTAGAAAAATAAACAAATAGGGGTTCCGCGCACATTTCCCCGAAAAGTGCCACCTGACGT
CTAAGAAACCATTATTATCATGACATTAACCTATAAAAATAGGCGTATCACGAGGCCCTTTCGTCTCGCG
CGTTTCGGTGATGACGGTGAAAACCTCTGACACATGCAGCTCCCGGAGACGGTCACAGCTTGTCTGTAAG
CGGATGCCGGGAGCAGACAAGCCCGTCAGGGCGCGTCAGCGGGTGTTGGCGGGTGTCGGGGCTGGCTTAA
CTATGCGGCATCAGAGCAGATTGTACTGAGAGTGCACCATATGCGGTGTGAAATACCGCACAGATGCGTA
AGGAGAAAATACCGCATCAGGCGCCATTCGCCATTCAGGCTGCGCAACTGTTGGGAAGGGCGATCGGTGC
GGGCCTCTTCGCTATTACGCCAGCTGGCGAAAGGGGGATGTGCTGCAAGGCGATTAAGTTGGGTAACGCC
AGGGTTTTCCCAGTCACGACGTTGTAAAACGACGGCCAGTGCCAAGCTTGCATGCCTGCAGGTCGATCTA
GAGGATCCCCC
