>Addgene plasmid #79821 | pBRN168-DXMT | addgene partial sequence | sequence record 156904 | 35S-promoter 5'-CTATCCTTCGCAAGACCCTTC-3'
TTTGGAGAGGACAGGCTTCTTGAGATCCTTCAACAATTACCAACAACAACAAACAACAAACAACATTACA
ATTACTATTTACAATTACAGTCGACTCTAGAGGATCCATGGACAACACCGAGGACGTCATCAAGGAGTTC
ATGCAGTTCAAGGTGCGCATGGAGGGCTCCGTGAACGGCCACTACTTCGAGATCGAGGGCGAGGGCGAGG
GCAAGCCCTACGAGGGCACCCAGACCGCCAAGCTGCAGGTGACCAAGGGCGGCCCCCTGCCCTTCGCCTG
GGACATCCTGTCCCCCCAGTTCCAGTACGGCTCCAAGGCCTACGTGAAGCACCCCGCCGACATCCCCGAC
TACATGAAGCTGTCCTTCCCCGAGGGCTTCACCTGGGAGCGCTCCATGAACTTCGAGGACGGCGGCGTGG
TGGAGGTGCAGCAGGACTCCTCCCTGCAGGACGGCACCTTCATCTACAAGGTGAAGTTCAAGGGCGTGAA
CTTCCCCGCCGACGGCCCCGTAATGCAGAAGAAGACTGCCGGCTGGGAGCCCTCCACCGAGAAGCTGTAC
CCCCAGGACGGCGTGCTGAAGGGCGAGATCTCCCACGCCCTGAAGCTGAAGGACATGGAGCTCCAAGAAG
TCCTGCATATGAATGGAGGCGAAGGCGATACAAGCTACGCCAAGAACTCATTCTACAATCTGTTTCTCAT
CAGGGTGAAACCTATCCTTGAACAATGCATACAAGAATTGTTGCGGGCCAACTTGCCCAACATCAACAAG
TGCATTAAAGTTGCGGATTTGGGATGCGCTTCTGGACCAAACACACTTTTAACAGTTCGGGACATTGTAC
AAAGTATTGACAAAGTTGGCCAGGAAAAGAAGAATGAATTAGAACGTCCCACCATTCAGATTTTTCTGAA
TGATCTTTTCCAAAATGATTTCAATTCGGTTTTCAAGTCGCTGCCAAGCTTCTACCGCAAACT
