>Addgene plasmid #79821 | pBRN168-DXMT | addgene partial sequence | sequence record 156905 | NOSterm-R 5'-attgccaaatgtttgaacga-3'
GTCTGCCTTCTCCGGCTTTTTGGCGAGAGAAATGATAAGACTATCATAGAAGCCTTTGCCGGAGCGAAGA
ACCTTTGCTGCATTCTTCGCAATCCTGTGGGATAAGTCAGGCATGATAGCTTCTCCAAAATGACTTGCGA
CGATGGGTTCGAAAATTGATCTAACGACAGATGCCACATGCGCTGCTCTAGCATGTTCATCGCAGGATAC
TGGGGAATGGGATCTTCCTTGGTAATCATCATCAATAGAGAAGCCAGCATCATAAGGGACCTTAAAAGTC
TCCAGGTATAAAATTTCAAAAGAACCTTCCTCCTCAACTATGCACTTTACTTCTTCTGTTGAAGGTGCAT
AGATTGGAACATTGAAACTGTCCAATTTTTCTTCCTCCAGATGTCCCTCAATAACCAAGTCGTTTATTGA
CATCTCAAGTAAGTCTATGGAATTCGGGTTCTCGAATTCATCTTCTTTGCAAATCCAAGTAAGGAGCATT
CGGCCACGTGAAATCAACTCTTCCGAATGAATCCTAAGAAATGTGGTAAAATCTTTCGTAAATTGATCCA
AATATGCCTTCTGGATGGGCGGACGACTTGCTTTGGAAGAGTAAATGCACCCTTTGTTCGCACTGATCCC
CAATTCAGTCACCAAACCGCTGGGAACCTGAGATAACCAATGCAAACAGTAACAAGAGTGTAAAAAATGC
ATGGACTCCTCGGGGAAGAGTCTGCCGTAGAAAGAGCCAGGCATTGCGCCTATCAGGCATGATCCTATTT
TGCGTCCATTTTCTTTCTCAAGTTTGCGGTAGAAGCTTGGCAGCGACTTGAAAACCGAATTGAAATCATT
TTGGAAAAGATCATTCAGAAAAATCTGAATGGTGGGACGTTCTAATTCATTCTTCTTTTCCTGGCCAACT
TTGTCAATACTTTGTACAATGTCCCGAACTGTTAAAAG
